Addgene plasmid #226935: pAAV-EFS-TadA8e-SaKKH-U6-sgRNA scaffold
Purpose: Encoding SaKKHABE8e and sgRNA cassette on a single AAV
Depositing lab: Yuxuan Guo. Depositing organization: Peking University Health Science Center. Publication: ABE-Mediated Cardiac Gene Silencing via Single AAVs Requires DNA Accessibility. Liu Z, Yang L, Yang Y, Li J, Chen Z, Guo C, Guo Q, Li Q, Zhao D, Hu X, Gao F, Guo Y. Circ Res. 2025 Jan 16. doi: 10.1161/CIRCRESAHA.124.325611. PubMed 39817340.
Backbone
  Vector backbone: AAV-EFS-SaKKHABE8e-bGH-U6-sgRNA-BsmBI
  Vector type: AAV
Growth in bacteria
  Bacterial resistance: Ampicillin, 100 μg/mL
  Growth temperature: 37°C
  Growth strain: NEB Stable
  Copy number: Unknown
Gene/Insert
  Gene/Insert name: TadA8e, nSaKKHCas9
  Promoter: EFS
  Cloning method: Gibson Cloning
  Sequencing primers: 5′ gcggcctctagaattcgcta
Terms and licenses: Academic/Nonprofit Terms; Industry Terms: Not Available to Industry
How to cite: pAAV-EFS-TadA8e-SaKKH-U6-sgRNA scaffold was a gift from Yuxuan Guo (Addgene plasmid # 226935 ; http://n2t.net/addgene:226935 ; RRID:Addgene_226935)
