[The description below was written by a language model from this plasmid's Addgene catalogue record and pLannotate feature annotations shown in this document.]
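Description:
pAAV-EFS-TadA8e-SaKKH-U6-sgRNA scaffold is an AAV transfer plasmid that places an adenine base editor and its guide RNA cassette within a single adeno-associated virus genome. The bacterial portion carries a high-copy ColE1/pUC-type origin, an f1 phage origin, and the β-lactamase gene with its own promoter for ampicillin selection. Remnants of a lac cloning region (lacZα and lacI fragments, CAP site, lac promoter and operator) are also annotated and appear to be backbone carry-over. Two AAV2 inverted terminal repeats, both annotated as fragments, flank the payload and provide the cis signals for replication and packaging of the intervening DNA into AAV particles.

Between the ITRs, the compact EF-1α core (EFS) promoter drives one open reading frame. In it, a TadA-derived deaminase, recorded as the evolved TadA8e variant, lies upstream of Staphylococcus aureus Cas9, described in the record as the nickase form of the KKH variant. KKH is generally known as a relaxed-PAM version of SaCas9. The fusion (SaKKH-ABE8e) is terminated by the bovine growth hormone polyadenylation signal. Downstream, in the opposite orientation, a human U6 RNA polymerase III promoter drives an Sa-type guide RNA scaffold. The backbone name indicates BsmBI sites for inserting a spacer, and no targeting sequence is recorded, so this appears to be the empty guide-cloning version.

The small promoter and the compact SaCas9 orthologue keep editor and guide within one AAV vector rather than a split dual-vector system. The associated publication concerns ABE-mediated gene silencing in the heart using single AAVs.
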