Features (pLannotate 1.2.2; 18 found; start..end, strand, type, name):
      1..131     +  repeat_region  AAV2 ITR (fragment): inverted terminal repeat of adeno-associated virus serotype 2 inverted
    145..302     +  CDS            lacZα (fragment): LacZα fragment of β-galactosidase; lacZ fragment
    307..735     +  rep_origin     f1 ori (sequence partly withheld): f1 bacteriophage origin of replication; arrow indicates direction of (+) strand synthesis
    788..892     +  promoter       AmpR promoter: bla
    893..1753    +  CDS            AmpR: β-lactamase; bla; confers resistance to ampicillin, carbenicillin, and related antibiotics
   1924..2512    +  rep_origin     ori: high-copy-number ColE1/pMB1/pBR322/pUC origin of replication
   2695..2787    +  CDS            lacI (fragment): lac repressor; lacI; The lac repressor binds to the lac operator to inhibit transcription in E. coli. This inhibition can be relieved by adding lactose or isopropyl-β-D-thiogalactopyranoside (IPTG).
   2800..2821    +  protein_bind   CAP binding site: CAP binding activates transcription in the presence of cAMP. E. coli catabolite activator protein
   2836..2866    +  promoter       lac promoter: promoter for the E. coli lac operon
   2874..2890    +  protein_bind   lac operator: The lac repressor binds to the lac operator to inhibit transcription in E. coli. This inhibition can be relieved by adding lactose or isopropyl-β-D-thiogalactopyranoside (IPTG). lac repressor encoded by lacI
   2940..3070    -  repeat_region  AAV2 ITR (fragment): inverted terminal repeat of adeno-associated virus serotype 2 inverted
   3092..3110    +  CDS            small t antigen (fragment): SV40 (simian virus 40) small t antigen
   3136..3347    +  promoter       EF-1α core promoter: core promoter for human elongation factor EF-1α
   3418..3909    +  CDS            tadA: TADA_ECOLI - Also known as yfhC. Experimental evidence at protein level: Swiss-Prot protein existence level 1. Catalyzes the deamination of adenosine to inosine at the wobble position 34 of tRNA(Arg2). Essential for cell viability. From Escherichia coli (strain K12).
   4015..7170    +  CDS            cas9: CAS9_STAAU - Experimental evidence at protein level: Swiss-Prot protein existence level 1. CRISPR (clustered regularly interspaced short palindromic repeat) is an adaptive immune system that provides protection against mobile genetic elements (viruses, transposable elements and conjugative plasmids). CRISPR clusters contain spacers, sequences complementary to antecedent mobile elements, and target invading nucleic acids. CRISPR clusters are transcribed and processed into CRISPR RNA (crRNA). In type II CRISPR systems correct processing of pre-crRNA requires a trans- encoded small RNA (tracrRNA)
   7247..7471    +  polyA_signal   bGH poly(A) signal: bovine growth hormone polyadenylation signal
   7497..7555    -  misc_RNA       Sa gRNA scaffold (fragment): guide RNA scaffold for the Staphylococcus aureus CRISPR/Cas9 system
   7610..7850    -  promoter       U6 promoter: RNA polymerase III promoter for human U6 snRNA
>Addgene plasmid #226935 | pAAV-EFS-TadA8e-SaKKH-U6-sgRNA scaffold | addgene full sequence | sequence record 454013 | Addgene NGS Result
AGGAACCCCTAGTGATGGAGTTGGCCACTCCCTCTCTGCGCGCTCGCTCGCTCACTGAGGCCGGGCGACC
AAAGGTCGCCCGACGCCCGGGCTTTGCCCGGGCGGCCTCAGTGAGCGAGCGAGCGCGCAGCCTTAATTAA
CCTAATTCACTGGCCGTCGTTTTACAACGTCGTGACTGGGAAAACCCTGGCGTTACCCAACTTAATCGCC
TTGCAGCACATCCCCCTTTCGCCAGCTGGCGTAATAGCGAAGAGGCCCGCACCGATCGCCCTTCCCAACA
GTTGCGCAGCCTGAATGGCGAATGGG
[124 nt withheld, positions 307-430]
C
[91 nt withheld, positions 432-522]
A
[49 nt withheld, positions 524-572]
CCTTTGACGTTGGAGTCCACGTTCTTT
[37 nt withheld, positions 600-636]
ACCCTATCTCGGTCTATTCTTTTGATTTATAAGGGATTTTGCCGATTTCGGCCTATTGGTTAAAAAATGA
GCTGATTTAACAAAAATTTAACGCGAATTTTAACAAAATATTAACGCTTACAATTTAGGTGGCACTTTTC
GGGGAAATGTGCGCGGAACCCCTATTTGTTTATTTTTCTAAATACATTCAAATATGTATCCGCTCATGAG
ACAATAACCCTGATAAATGCTTCAATAATATTGAAAAAGGAAGAGTATGAGTATTCAACATTTCCGTGTC
GCCCTTATTCCCTTTTTTGCGGCATTTTGCCTTCCTGTTTTTGCTCACCCAGAAACGCTGGTGAAAGTAA
AAGATGCTGAAGATCAGTTGGGTGCACGAGTGGGTTACATCGAACTGGATCTCAACAGCGGTAAGATCCT
TGAGAGTTTTCGCCCCGAAGAACGTTTTCCAATGATGAGCACTTTTAAAGTTCTGCTATGTGGCGCGGTA
TTATCCCGTATTGACGCCGGGCAAGAGCAACTCGGTCGCCGCATACACTATTCTCAGAATGACTTGGTTG
AGTACTCACCAGTCACAGAAAAGCATCTTACGGATGGCATGACAGTAAGAGAATTATGCAGTGCTGCCAT
AACCATGAGTGATAACACTGCGGCCAACTTACTTCTGACAACGATCGGAGGACCGAAGGAGCTAACCGCT
TTTTTGCACAACATGGGGGATCATGTAACTCGCCTTGATCGTTGGGAACCGGAGCTGAATGAAGCCATAC
CAAACGACGAGCGTGACACCACGATGCCTGTAGCAATGGCAACAACGTTGCGCAAACTATTAACTGGCGA
ACTACTTACTCTAGCTTCCCGGCAACAATTAATAGACTGGATGGAGGCGGATAAAGTTGCAGGACCACTT
CTGCGCTCGGCCCTTCCGGCTGGCTGGTTTATTGCTGATAAATCTGGAGCCGGTGAGCGTGGGTCTCGCG
GTATCATTGCAGCACTGGGGCCAGATGGTAAGCCCTCCCGTATCGTAGTTATCTACACGACGGGGAGTCA
GGCAACTATGGATGAACGAAATAGACAGATCGCTGAGATAGGTGCCTCACTGATTAAGCATTGGTAACTG
TCAGACCAAGTTTACTCATATATACTTTAGATTGATTTAAAACTTCATTTTTAATTTAAAAGGATCTAGG
TGAAGATCCTTTTTGATAATCTCATGACCAAAATCCCTTAACGTGAGTTTTCGTTCCACTGAGCGTCAGA
CCCCGTAGAAAAGATCAAAGGATCTTCTTGAGATCCTTTTTTTCTGCGCGTAATCTGCTGCTTGCAAACA
AAAAAACCACCGCTACCAGCGGTGGTTTGTTTGCCGGATCAAGAGCTACCAACTCTTTTTCCGAAGGTAA
CTGGCTTCAGCAGAGCGCAGATACCAAATACTGTTCTTCTAGTGTAGCCGTAGTTAGGCCACCACTTCAA
GAACTCTGTAGCACCGCCTACATACCTCGCTCTGCTAATCCTGTTACCAGTGGCTGCTGCCAGTGGCGAT
AAGTCGTGTCTTACCGGGTTGGACTCAAGACGATAGTTACCGGATAAGGCGCAGCGGTCGGGCTGAACGG
GGGGTTCGTGCACACAGCCCAGCTTGGAGCGAACGACCTACACCGAACTGAGATACCTACAGCGTGAGCT
ATGAGAAAGCGCCACGCTTCCCGAAGGGAGAAAGGCGGACAGGTATCCGGTAAGCGGCAGGGTCGGAACA
GGAGAGCGCACGAGGGAGCTTCCAGGGGGAAACGCCTGGTATCTTTATAGTCCTGTCGGGTTTCGCCACC
TCTGACTTGAGCGTCGATTTTTGTGATGCTCGTCAGGGGGGCGGAGCCTATGGAAAAACGCCAGCAACGC
GGCCTTTTTACGGTTCCTGGCCTTTTGCTGGCCTTTTGCTCACATGTTCTTTCCTGCGTTATCCCCTGAT
TCTGTGGATAACCGTATTACCGCCTTTGAGTGAGCTGATACCGCTCGCCGCAGCCGAACGACCGAGCGCA
GCGAGTCAGTGAGCGAGGAAGCGGAAGAGCGCCCAATACGCAAACCGCCTCTCCCCGCGCGTTGGCCGAT
TCATTAATGCAGCTGGCACGACAGGTTTCCCGACTGGAAAGCGGGCAGTGAGCGCAACGCAATTAATGTG
AGTTAGCTCACTCATTAGGCACCCCAGGCTTTACACTTTATGCTTCCGGCTCGTATGTTGTGTGGAATTG
TGAGCGGATAACAATTTCACACAGGAAACAGCTATGACCATGATTACGCCAGATTTAATTAAGGCTGCGC
GCTCGCTCGCTCACTGAGGCCGCCCGGGCAAAGCCCGGGCGTCGGGCGACCTTTGGTCGCCCGGCCTCAG
TGAGCGAGCGAGCGCGCAGAGAGGGAGTGGCCAACTCCATCACTAGGGGTTCCTGCGGCCTCTAGAATTC
GCTAGCTAGGTCTTGAAAGGAGTGGGAATTGGCTCCGGTGCCCGTCAGTGGGCAGAGCGCACATCGCCCA
CAGTCCCCGAGAAGTTGGGGGGAGGGGTCGGCAATTGATCCGGTGCCTAGAGAAGGTGGCGCGGGGTAAA
CTGGGAAAGTGATGTCGTGTACTGGCTCCGCCTTTTTCCCGAGGGTGGGGGAGAACCGTATATAAGTGCA
GTAGTCGCCGTGAACGTTCTTTTTCGCAACGGGTTTGCCGCCAGAACACAGGACCGGTGCCACCATGAAA
CGGACAGCCGACGGAAGCGAGTTCGAGTCACCAAAGAAGAAGCGGAAAGTCTCTGAGGTGGAGTTTTCCC
ACGAGTACTGGATGAGACATGCCCTGACCCTGGCCAAGAGGGCACGGGATGAGAGGGAGGTGCCTGTGGG
AGCCGTGCTGGTGCTGAACAATAGAGTGATCGGCGAGGGCTGGAACAGAGCCATCGGCCTGCACGACCCA
ACAGCCCATGCCGAAATTATGGCCCTGAGACAGGGCGGCCTGGTCATGCAGAACTACAGACTGATTGACG
CCACCCTGTACGTGACATTCGAGCCTTGCGTGATGTGCGCCGGCGCCATGATCCACTCTAGGATCGGCCG
CGTGGTGTTTGGCGTGAGGAACTCAAAAAGAGGCGCCGCAGGCTCCCTGATGAACGTGCTGAACTACCCC
GGCATGAATCACCGCGTCGAAATTACCGAGGGAATCCTGGCAGATGAATGTGCCGCCCTGCTGTGCGATT
TCTATCGGATGCCTAGACAGGTGTTCAATGCTCAGAAGAAGGCCCAGAGCTCCATCAACTCCGGAGGATC
TAGCGGAGGCTCCTCTGGCTCTGAGACACCTGGCACAAGCGAGAGCGCAACACCTGAAAGCAGCGGGGGC
AGCAGCGGGGGGTCAGGGAAGCGAAATTACATTCTGGGGCTGGCCATTGGCATTACATCAGTGGGCTATG
GCATCATTGACTACGAGACAAGGGACGTGATCGACGCCGGCGTGAGACTGTTCAAGGAGGCCAACGTGGA
GAACAATGAGGGCCGGAGATCCAAGAGGGGAGCAAGGCGCCTGAAGCGGAGAAGGCGCCACAGAATCCAG
AGAGTGAAGAAGCTGCTGTTCGATTACAACCTGCTGACCGACCACTCCGAGCTGTCTGGCATCAATCCTT
ATGAGGCCAGAGTGAAGGGCCTGTCCCAGAAGCTGTCTGAGGAGGAGTTTAGCGCCGCCCTGCTGCACCT
GGCAAAGAGGAGAGGCGTGCACAACGTGAATGAGGTGGAGGAGGACACCGGCAACGAGCTGTCCACAAAG
GAGCAGATCAGCCGCAATTCCAAGGCCCTGGAGGAGAAGTATGTGGCCGAGCTGCAGCTGGAGCGGCTGA
AGAAGGATGGCGAGGTGAGGGGCTCCATCAATCGCTTCAAGACCTCTGACTACGTGAAGGAGGCCAAGCA
GCTGCTGAAGGTGCAGAAGGCCTACCACCAGCTGGATCAGTCCTTTATCGATACATATATCGACCTGCTG
GAGACAAGGCGCACATACTATGAGGGACCAGGAGAGGGCTCTCCCTTCGGCTGGAAGGACATCAAGGAGT
GGTACGAGATGCTGATGGGCCACTGCACCTATTTTCCAGAGGAGCTGAGAAGCGTGAAGTACGCCTATAA
CGCCGATCTGTACAACGCCCTGAATGACCTGAACAACCTGGTCATCACCAGGGATGAGAACGAGAAGCTG
GAGTACTATGAGAAGTTCCAGATCATCGAGAACGTGTTCAAGCAGAAGAAGAAGCCTACACTGAAGCAGA
TCGCCAAGGAGATCCTGGTGAACGAGGAGGACATCAAGGGCTACCGCGTGACCTCCACAGGCAAGCCAGA
GTTCACCAATCTGAAGGTGTATCACGATATCAAGGACATCACAGCCCGGAAGGAGATCATCGAGAACGCC
GAGCTGCTGGATCAGATCGCCAAGATCCTGACCATCTATCAGAGCTCCGAGGACATCCAGGAGGAGCTGA
CCAACCTGAATAGCGAGCTGACACAGGAGGAGATCGAGCAGATCAGCAATCTGAAGGGCTACACCGGCAC
ACACAACCTGAGCCTGAAGGCCATCAATCTGATCCTGGATGAGCTGTGGCACACAAACGACAATCAGATC
GCCATCTTTAACCGGCTGAAGCTGGTGCCAAAGAAGGTGGACCTGTCCCAGCAGAAGGAGATCCCAACCA
CACTGGTGGACGATTTCATCCTGTCTCCCGTGGTGAAGCGGAGCTTCATCCAGAGCATCAAAGTGATCAA
CGCCATCATCAAGAAGTACGGCCTGCCCAATGATATCATCATCGAGCTGGCCAGGGAGAAGAACTCCAAG
GACGCCCAGAAGATGATCAATGAGATGCAGAAGAGGAACCGCCAGACCAATGAGCGGATCGAGGAGATCA
TCAGAACCACAGGCAAGGAGAACGCCAAGTACCTGATCGAGAAGATCAAGCTGCACGATATGCAGGAGGG
CAAGTGTCTGTATTCTCTGGAGGCCATCCCTCTGGAGGACCTGCTGAACAATCCATTCAACTACGAGGTG
GATCACATCATCCCCCGGAGCGTGAGCTTCGACAATTCTTTTAACAATAAGGTGCTGGTGAAGCAGGAGG
AGAACAGCAAGAAGGGCAATAGGACCCCTTTCCAGTACCTGTCTAGCTCCGATTCTAAGATCAGCTACGA
GACATTCAAGAAGCACATCCTGAATCTGGCCAAGGGCAAGGGCCGCATCAGCAAGACCAAGAAGGAGTAC
CTGCTGGAGGAGCGGGACATCAACAGATTCTCCGTGCAGAAGGACTTCATCAACCGGAATCTGGTGGACA
CCAGATACGCCACACGCGGCCTGATGAATCTGCTGCGGTCTTATTTCAGAGTGAACAATCTGGATGTGAA
GGTGAAGAGCATCAACGGCGGCTTCACCTCCTTTCTGCGGAGAAAGTGGAAGTTTAAGAAGGAGCGCAAC
AAGGGCTATAAGCACCACGCCGAGGATGCCCTGATCATCGCCAATGCCGACTTCATCTTTAAGGAGTGGA
AGAAGCTGGACAAGGCCAAGAAAGTGATGGAGAACCAGATGTTCGAGGAGAAGCAGGCCGAGAGCATGCC
CGAGATCGAGACAGAGCAGGAGTACAAGGAGATTTTCATCACACCTCACCAGATCAAGCACATCAAGGAC
TTCAAGGACTACAAGTATTCTCACAGGGTGGATAAGAAGCCCAACCGCAAGCTGATCAATGACACCCTGT
ATAGCACACGGAAGGACGATAAGGGCAATACCCTGATCGTGAACAATCTGAACGGCCTGTACGACAAGGA
TAATGACAAGCTGAAGAAGCTGATCAACAAGTCTCCCGAGAAGCTGCTGATGTACCACCACGATCCTCAG
ACATATCAGAAGCTGAAGCTGATCATGGAGCAGTACGGCGACGAGAAGAACCCACTGTATAAGTACTATG
AGGAGACAGGCAACTACCTGACAAAGTATAGCAAGAAGGATAATGGCCCCGTGATCAAGAAGATCAAGTA
CTATGGCAACAAGCTGAATGCCCACCTGGACATCACCGACGATTACCCTAACTCTCGCAATAAGGTGGTG
AAGCTGAGCCTGAAGCCATACCGGTTCGACGTGTACCTGGACAACGGCGTGTATAAGTTTGTGACAGTGA
AGAATCTGGATGTGATCAAGAAGGAGAACTACTATGAGGTGAACAGCAAGTGCTACGAGGAGGCCAAGAA
GCTGAAGAAGATCAGCAACCAGGCCGAGTTCATCGCCTCTTTTTACAAGAATGACCTGATCAAGATCAAT
GGCGAGCTGTATAGAGTGATCGGCGTGAACAATGATCTGCTGAACAGAATCGAAGTGAATATGATCGACA
TCACCTACAGGGAGTATCTGGAGAACATGAATGATAAGAGGCCCCCTCATATCATCAAGACCATCGCCTC
TAAGACACAGAGCATCAAGAAGTACAGCACAGACATCCTGGGGAACCTGTATGAAGTCAAGAGCAAGAAA
CATCCTCAGATTATCAAGAAAGGCTCTGGCGGCTCAAAAAGAACCGCCGACGGCAGCGAATTCGAGCCCA
AGAAGAAGAGGAAAGTCTAATAGATCTCGACTGTGCCTTCTAGTTGCCAGCCATCTGTTGTTTGCCCCTC
CCCCGTGCCTTCCTTGACCCTGGAAGGTGCCACTCCCACTGTCCTTTCCTAATAAAATGAGGAAATTGCA
TCGCATTGTCTGAGTAGGTGTCATTCTATTCTGGGGGGTGGGGTGGGGCAGGACAGCAAGGGGGAGGATT
GGGAAGACAATAGCAGGCATGCTGGGGATGCGGTGGGCTCTATGGCTCGAGCGGCCCAAGCTTAAAAAAA
TCTCGCCAACAAGTTGACGAGATAAACACGGCATTTTGCCTTGTTTTAGTAGATTCTGTAATTTTCATTA
CAGAGTACTAAAACCGAGACGCATTAATCGTCTCGGGTGTTTCGTCCTTTCCACAAGATATATAAAGCCA
AGAAATCGAAATACTTTCAAGTTACGGTAAGCATATGATAGTCCATTTTAAAACATAATTTTAAAACTGC
AAACTACCCAAGAAATTATTACTTTCTACGTCACGTATTTTGTACTAATATCTTTGTGTTTACAGTCAAA
TTAATTCTAATTATCTCTCTAACAGCCTTGTATCGTATATGCAAATATGAAGGAATCATGGGAAATAGGC
CCTCTTCCTGCCCGACCTTGCGGCCGC
